Addgene plasmid #123626: pDDGFP-Leu2d-GgKDELR2 R159K
Purpose: Expresses GgKDELR2 with Arg159Lys mutation in S. cerevisiae cells using Galactose induction, -URA and -Leu selection
Depositing lab: Simon Newstead. Depositing organization: University of Oxford. Publication: Structural basis for pH-dependent retrieval of ER proteins from the Golgi by the KDEL receptor. Brauer P, Parker JL, Gerondopoulos A, Zimmermann I, Seeger MA, Barr FA, Newstead S. Science. 2019 Mar 8;363(6431):1103-1107. doi: 10.1126/science.aaw2859. PubMed 30846601.
Backbone
  Vector backbone: pDDGFP-Leu2d
  Backbone manufacturer: Plasmid #58352
  Vector type: Yeast Expression
Growth in bacteria
  Bacterial resistance: Ampicillin, 100 μg/mL
  Growth temperature: 37°C
  Growth strain: DH5alpha
  Copy number: High Copy
Gene/Insert
  Gene/Insert name: KDELR2
  Species: G. gallus (chicken)
  Insert size (bp): 696
  Mutation: Arg159Lys
  Entrez Gene: KDELR2
  Tag / fusion protein: TEV-GFP-His (C terminal on backbone)
  Cloning method: Ligation Independent Cloning
Terms and licenses: Academic/Nonprofit Terms; Industry Terms: Not Available to Industry
How to cite: pDDGFP-Leu2d-GgKDELR2 R159K was a gift from Simon Newstead (Addgene plasmid # 123626 ; http://n2t.net/addgene:123626 ; RRID:Addgene_123626)
