[The description below was written by a language model from this plasmid's Addgene catalogue record and pLannotate feature annotations shown in this document.]
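Description:
pDDGFP-Leu2d-GgKDELR2 R159K is a 9.3 kb episomal yeast expression plasmid built on the pDDGFP-Leu2d backbone for galactose-inducible production of a GFP-tagged membrane protein in Saccharomyces cerevisiae. It is a shuttle vector. In E. coli it replicates from a high-copy ColE1/pUC-type origin and is selected with ampicillin through the bla gene. In yeast it is maintained by the 2μ origin and carries two auxotrophic markers, URA3 with its own promoter and LEU2. Only a short fragment of the LEU2 promoter is annotated, consistent with the "Leu2d" name, which denotes a promoter-crippled allele. Such alleles are generally used because growth without leucine favours cells carrying many plasmid copies, which raises expression. Leftover pBluescript-type elements (lac promoter/operator, lacZα and f1 ori fragments, T3 and T7 promoters) flank the cassette and have no evident role in the yeast application.

The expression cassette consists of the GAL1 promoter, the chicken (Gallus gallus) KDELR2 coding sequence, an in-frame C-terminal GFP (annotated as GFPmut3) and the CYC1 terminator. According to the catalogue entry the backbone-encoded tag is TEV-GFP-His, so a TEV protease site should allow removal of the fluorescent and histidine tags after purification, although the TEV site and His tag are not individually annotated in the feature table. KDELR2 is the KDEL receptor that retrieves ER-resident proteins from the Golgi in a pH-dependent manner, and this version carries an Arg159Lys substitution. The insert was introduced by ligation-independent cloning. The GFP fusion lets expression and protein behaviour be followed by fluorescence. The construct serves as a point-mutant variant for structural and functional study of the receptor.
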