Features (pLannotate 1.2.2; 26 found; start..end, strand, type, name):
     69..1411    +  rep_origin     2μ ori: yeast 2μ plasmid origin of replication
   1438..1542    +  promoter       AmpR promoter: bla
   1543..2403    +  CDS            AmpR: β-lactamase; bla; confers resistance to ampicillin, carbenicillin, and related antibiotics
   2574..3162    +  rep_origin     ori: high-copy-number ColE1/pMB1/pBR322/pUC origin of replication
   3345..3437    +  CDS            lacI (fragment): lac repressor; lacI; The lac repressor binds to the lac operator to inhibit transcription in E. coli. This inhibition can be relieved by adding lactose or isopropyl-β-D-thiogalactopyranoside (IPTG).
   3450..3471    +  protein_bind   CAP binding site: CAP binding activates transcription in the presence of cAMP. E. coli catabolite activator protein
   3486..3516    +  promoter       lac promoter: promoter for the E. coli lac operon
   3524..3540    +  protein_bind   lac operator: The lac repressor binds to the lac operator to inhibit transcription in E. coli. This inhibition can be relieved by adding lactose or isopropyl-β-D-thiogalactopyranoside (IPTG). lac repressor encoded by lacI
   3585..3603    +  promoter       T3 promoter: promoter for bacteriophage T3 RNA polymerase
   3627..4068    +  promoter       GAL1 promoter: S. cerevisiae GAL1; inducible promoter, regulated by Gal4
   4083..4103    +  misc_feature   MCS (fragment): pBluescript multiple cloning site
   4104..4739    +  CDS            KDELR2: ERD22_CHICK - Experimental evidence at protein level: Swiss-Prot protein existence level 1. Receptor for the C-terminal sequence motif K-D-E-L that is present on endoplasmic reticulum resident proteins and that mediates their recycling from the Golgi back to the endoplasmic reticulum (By similarity). Binding is pH dependent, and is optimal at pH 5-5.4 (PubMed:30846601). From Gallus gallus (Chicken).
   4770..5480    +  CDS            GFPmut3: GFPmut3 is a basic (constitutively fluorescent) green fluorescent protein published in 1996, derived from Aequorea victoria. It is reported to be a very rapidly-maturing weak dimer.
   5508..5552    +  misc_feature   MCS (fragment): pBluescript multiple cloning site
   5553..5800    +  terminator     CYC1 terminator: S. cerevisiae CYC1; transcription terminator for CYC1
   5819..5837    -  promoter       T7 promoter: promoter for bacteriophage T7 RNA polymerase
   5845..6000    +  CDS            lacZα (fragment): LacZα fragment of β-galactosidase; lacZ fragment
   6004..6134    +  rep_origin     f1 ori (fragment) (sequence partly withheld): f1 bacteriophage origin of replication; arrow indicates direction of (+) strand synthesis
   6511..7605    -  CDS            LEU2: 3-isopropylmalate dehydrogenase, required for leucine biosynthesis; S. cerevisiae LEU2; yeast auxotrophic marker
   7609..7634    -  promoter       LEU2 promoter (fragment): S. cerevisiae LEU2
   7668..7999    +  rep_origin     f1 ori (fragment) (sequence partly withheld): f1 bacteriophage origin of replication; arrow indicates direction of (+) strand synthesis
   8000..8051    -  misc_feature   bom (fragment): basis of mobility region from pBR322
   8130..8933    -  CDS            URA3: orotidine-5'-phosphate decarboxylase, required for uracil biosynthesis; S. cerevisiae URA3; yeast auxotrophic marker, counterselectable with 5-fluoroorotic acid (5-FOA)
   8934..9149    -  promoter       URA3 promoter: S. cerevisiae URA3
   9157..9206    -  misc_feature   bom (fragment): basis of mobility region from pBR322
   9308..1       -  CDS            rop (fragment) (across the origin): Rop protein, which maintains plasmids at low copy number; rop
>Addgene plasmid #123626 | pDDGFP-Leu2d-GgKDELR2 R159K | addgene full sequence | sequence record 240540 | Addgene NGS Result
GACGAAAGGGCCTCGTGATACGCCTATTTTTATAGGTTAATGTCATGATAATAATGGTTTCTTAGTATGA
TCCAATATCAAAGGAAATGATAGCATTGAAGGATGAGACTAATCCAATTGAGGAGTGGCAGCATATAGAA
CAGCTAAAGGGTAGTGCTGAAGGAAGCATACGATACCCCGCATGGAATGGGATAATATCACAGGAGGTAC
TAGACTACCTTTCATCCTACATAAATAGACGCATATAAGTACGCATTTAAGCATAAACACGCACTATGCC
GTTCTTCTCATGTATATATATATACAGGCAACACGCAGATATAGGTGCGACGTGAACAGTGAGCTGTATG
TGCGCAGCTCGCGTTGCATTTTCGGAAGCGCTCGTTTTCGGAAACGCTTTGAAGTTCCTATTCCGAAGTT
CCTATTCTCTAGAAAGTATAGGAACTTCAGAGCGCTTTTGAAAACCAAAAGCGCTCTGAAGACGCACTTT
CAAAAAACCAAAAACGCACCGGACTGTAACGAGCTACTAAAATATTGCGAATACCGCTTCCACAAACATT
GCTCAAAAGTATCTCTTTGCTATATATCTCTGTGCTATATCCCTATATAACCTACCCATCCACCTTTCGC
TCCTTGAACTTGCATCTAAACTCGACCTCTACATTTTTTATGTTTATCTCTAGTATTACTCTTTAGACAA
AAAAATTGTAGTAAGAACTATTCATAGAGTGAATCGAAAACAATACGAAAATGTAAACATTTCCTATACG
TAGTATATAGAGACAAAATAGAAGAAACCGTTCATAATTTTCTGACCAATGAAGAATCATCAACGCTATC
ACTTTCTGTTCACAAAGTATGCGCAATCCACATCGGTATAGAATATAATCGGGGATGCCTTTATCTTGAA
AAAATGCACCCGCAGCTTCGCTAGTAATCAGTAAACGCGGGAAGTGGAGTCAGGCTTTTTTTATGGAAGA
GAAAATAGACACCAAAGTAGCCTTCTTCTAACCTTAACGGACCTACAGTGCAAAAAGTTATCAAGAGACT
GCATTATAGAGCGCACAAAGGAGAAAAAAAGTAATCTAAGATGCTTTGTTAGAAAAATAGCGCTCTCGGG
ATGCATTTTTGTAGAACAAAAAAGAAGTATAGATTCTTTGTTGGTAAAATAGCGCTCTCGCGTTGCATTT
CTGTTCTGTAAAAATGCAGCTCAGATTCTTTGTTTGAAAAATTAGCGCTCTCGCGTTGCATTTTTGTTTT
ACAAAAATGAAGCACAGATTCTTCGTTGGTAAAATAGCGCTTTCGCGTTGCATTTCTGTTCTGTAAAAAT
GCAGCTCAGATTCTTTGTTTGAAAAATTAGCGCTCTCGCGTTGCATTTTTGTTCTACAAAATGAAGCACA
GATGCTTCGTTCAGGTGGCACTTTTCGGGGAAATGTGCGCGGAACCCCTATTTGTTTATTTTTCTAAATA
CATTCAAATATGTATCCGCTCATGAGACAATAACCCTGATAAATGCTTCAATAATATTGAAAAAGGAAGA
GTATGAGTATTCAACATTTCCGTGTCGCCCTTATTCCCTTTTTTGCGGCATTTTGCCTTCCTGTTTTTGC
TCACCCAGAAACGCTGGTGAAAGTAAAAGATGCTGAAGATCAGTTGGGTGCACGAGTGGGTTACATCGAA
CTGGATCTCAACAGCGGTAAGATCCTTGAGAGTTTTCGCCCCGAAGAACGTTTTCCAATGATGAGCACTT
TTAAAGTTCTGCTATGTGGCGCGGTATTATCCCGTATTGACGCCGGGCAAGAGCAACTCGGTCGCCGCAT
ACACTATTCTCAGAATGACTTGGTTGAGTACTCACCAGTCACAGAAAAGCATCTTACGGATGGCATGACA
GTAAGAGAATTATGCAGTGCTGCCATAACCATGAGTGATAACACTGCGGCCAACTTACTTCTGACAACGA
TCGGAGGACCGAAGGAGCTAACCGCTTTTTTGCACAACATGGGGGATCATGTAACTCGCCTTGATCGTTG
GGAACCGGAGCTGAATGAAGCCATACCAAACGACGAGCGTGACACCACGATGCCTGTAGCAATGGCAACA
ACGTTGCGCAAACTATTAACTGGCGAACTACTTACTCTAGCTTCCCGGCAACAATTAATAGACTGGATGG
AGGCGGATAAAGTTGCAGGACCACTTCTGCGCTCGGCCCTTCCGGCTGGCTGGTTTATTGCTGATAAATC
TGGAGCCGGTGAGCGTGGGTCTCGCGGTATCATTGCAGCACTGGGGCCAGATGGTAAGCCCTCCCGTATC
GTAGTTATCTACACGACGGGGAGTCAGGCAACTATGGATGAACGAAATAGACAGATCGCTGAGATAGGTG
CCTCACTGATTAAGCATTGGTAACTGTCAGACCAAGTTTACTCATATATACTTTAGATTGATTTAAAACT
TCATTTTTAATTTAAAAGGATCTAGGTGAAGATCCTTTTTGATAATCTCATGACCAAAATCCCTTAACGT
GAGTTTTCGTTCCACTGAGCGTCAGACCCCGTAGAAAAGATCAAAGGATCTTCTTGAGATCCTTTTTTTC
TGCGCGTAATCTGCTGCTTGCAAACAAAAAAACCACCGCTACCAGCGGTGGTTTGTTTGCCGGATCAAGA
GCTACCAACTCTTTTTCCGAAGGTAACTGGCTTCAGCAGAGCGCAGATACCAAATACTGTTCTTCTAGTG
TAGCCGTAGTTAGGCCACCACTTCAAGAACTCTGTAGCACCGCCTACATACCTCGCTCTGCTAATCCTGT
TACCAGTGGCTGCTGCCAGTGGCGATAAGTCGTGTCTTACCGGGTTGGACTCAAGACGATAGTTACCGGA
TAAGGCGCAGCGGTCGGGCTGAACGGGGGGTTCGTGCACACAGCCCAGCTTGGAGCGAACGACCTACACC
GAACTGAGATACCTACAGCGTGAGCTATGAGAAAGCGCCACGCTTCCCGAAGGGAGAAAGGCGGACAGGT
ATCCGGTAAGCGGCAGGGTCGGAACAGGAGAGCGCACGAGGGAGCTTCCAGGGGGAAACGCCTGGTATCT
TTATAGTCCTGTCGGGTTTCGCCACCTCTGACTTGAGCGTCGATTTTTGTGATGCTCGTCAGGGGGGCGG
AGCCTATGGAAAAACGCCAGCAACGCGGCCTTTTTACGGTTCCTGGCCTTTTGCTGGCCTTTTGCTCACA
TGTTCTTTCCTGCGTTATCCCCTGATTCTGTGGATAACCGTATTACCGCCTTTGAGTGAGCTGATACCGC
TCGCCGCAGCCGAACGACCGAGCGCAGCGAGTCAGTGAGCGAGGAAGCGGAAGAGCGCCCAATACGCAAA
CCGCCTCTCCCCGCGCGTTGGCCGATTCATTAATGCAGCTGGCACGACAGGTTTCCCGACTGGAAAGCGG
GCAGTGAGCGCAACGCAATTAATGTGAGTTAGCTCACTCATTAGGCACCCCAGGCTTTACACTTTATGCT
TCCGGCTCGTATGTTGTGTGGAATTGTGAGCGGATAACAATTTCACACAGGAAACAGCTATGACCATGAT
TACGCCAAGCGCGCAATTAACCCTCACTAAAGGGAACAAAAGCTGGAGCTCTAGTACGGATTAGAAGCCG
CCGAGCGGGTGACAGCCCTCCGAAGGAAGACTCTCCTCCGTGCGTCCTCGTCTTCACCGGTCGCGTTCCT
GAAACGCAGATGTGCCTCGCGCCGCACTGCTCCGAACAATAAAGATTCTACAATACTAGCTTTTATGGTT
ATGAAGAGGAAAAATTGGCAGTAACCTGGCCCCACAAACCTTCAAATGAACGAATCAAATTAACAACCAT
AGGATGATAATGCGATTAGTTTTTTAGCCTTATTTCTGGGGTAATTAATCAGCGAAGCGATGATTTTTGA
TCTATTAACAGATATATAAATGCAAAAACTGCATAACCACTTTAACTAATACTTTCAACATTTTCGGTTT
GTATTACTTCTTATTCAAATGTAATAAAAGTATCAACAAAAAATTGTTAATATACCTCTATACTTTAACG
TCAAGGAGAAAAAACCCCGGATTCTAGAACTAGTGGATCCCCCATGAACATCTTCAGATTGACCGGTGAT
TTGTCTCATTTGGCTGCCATTATTATCCTGTTGTTGAAGATCTGGAAGTCTAGATCTTGTGCTGGTATTT
CTGGTAAGTCTCAGTTGTTGTTTGCTTTGGTTTTCACCACCAGATACTTGGATTTGTTCACCTCCTTCAT
CAGCTTGTACAACACTTCTATGAAGCTGATCTACATTGCTTGTTCTTACGCTACCGTTTACCTGATCTAT
ATGAAGTTCAAGGCTACCTACGATGGTAACCATGATACTTTCAGAGTCGAATTCTTGATCGTTCCAGTTG
GTGGTTTGTCTTTCTTGGTTAATCACGATTTCTCCCCATTGGAAATTTTGTGGACTTTCTCCATCTACTT
GGAATCCGTTGCTATTTTGCCACAGTTGTTCATGATTTCTAAGACCGGTGAAGCTGAAACCATTACTACT
CACTACTTGTTTTTCTTGGGCTTGTATAAAGCCTTGTACTTGGTTAACTGGATTTGGAGGTATTACTTCG
AAGGTTTCTTCGATTTGATTGCTGTTGTTGCTGGTGTTGTTCAAACTGTCTTGTACTGTGATTTCTTCTA
CTTGTACGTTACCAAGGTCTTGAAGGGTAAGAAATTGTCTTTGCCAGCTGGGGAAAATTTATATTTTCAA
GGTCAATTTTCTAAAGGTGAAGAATTATTCACTGGCGTTGTCCCAATTTTGGTTGAATTAGATGGTGATG
TTAATGGTCACAAATTTTCTGTCTCCGGTGAAGGTGAAGGTGACGCTACTTACGGTAAATTGACCTTAAA
ATTTATTTGTACTACTGGTAAATTGCCAGTTCCATGGCCAACCTTAGTCACTACTTTCGGTTATGGTGTT
CAATGTTTTGCGAGATACCCAGATCATATGAAACAACATGACTTTTTCAAGTCTGCCATGCCAGAAGGTT
ATGTTCAAGAAAGAACTATTTTTTTCAAAGATGACGGTAACTACAAGACCAGAGCTGAAGTCAAGTTTGA
AGGTGATACCTTAGTTAATAGAATCGAATTAAAAGGTATTGATTTTAAAGAAGATGGTAACATTTTAGGT
CACAAATTGGAATACAACTATAACTCTCACAATGTTTACATCATGGCTGACAAACAAAAGAATGGTATCA
AAGTTAACTTCAAAATTAGACACAACATTGAAGATGGTTCTGTTCAATTAGCTGACCATTATCAACAAAA
TACTCCAATTGGTGATGGTCCAGTCTTGTTACCAGACAACCATTACTTATCCACTCAATCTGCCTTATCC
AAAGATCCAAACGAAAAGAGAGACCACATGGTCTTGTTAGAATTTGTTACTGCTGCTGGTATTACCCATG
GTATGGATGAATTGTACAAACACCACCACCATCATCATCATCATTAACTGCAGGAATTCGATATCAAGCT
TATCGATACCGTCGACCTCGAGTCATGTAATTAGTTATGTCACGCTTACATTCACGCCCTCCCCCCACAT
CCGCTCTAACCGAAAAGGAAGGAGTTAGACAACCTGAAGTCTAGGTCCCTATTTATTTTTTTATAGTTAT
GTTAGTATTAAGAACGTTATTTATATTTCAAATTTTTCTTTTTTTTCTGTACAGACGCGTGTACGCATGT
AACATTATACTGAAAACCTTGCTTGAGAAGGTTTTGGGACGCTCGAAGGCTTTAATTTGCGGCCGGTACC
CAATTCGCCCTATAGTGAGTCGTATTACGCGCGCTCACTGGCCGTCGTTTTACAACGTCGTGACTGGGAA
AACCCTGGCGTTACCCAACTTAATCGCCTTGCAGCACATCCCCCTTTCGCCAGCTGGCGTAATAGCGAAG
AGGCCCGCACCGATCGCCCTTCCCAACAGTTGCGCAGCCTGAATGGCGAATGG
[124 nt withheld, positions 6004-6127]
CGCCGGCAAATGGTCAGGTCATTGAGTGTTTTTTATTTGTTGTATTTTTTTTTTTTTAGAGAAAATCCTC
CAATATATAAATTAGGAATCATAGTTTCATGATTTTCTGTTACACCTAACTTTTTGTGTGGTGCCCTCCT
CCTTGTCAATATTAATGTTAAAGTGCAATTCTTTTTCCTTATCACGTTGAGCCATTAGTATCAATTTGCT
TACCTGTATTCCTTTACATCCTCCTTTTTCTCCTTCTTGATAAATGTATGTAGATTGCGTATATAGTTTC
GTCTACCCTATGAACATATTCCATTTTGTAATTTCGTGTCGTTTCTATTATGAATTTCATTTATAAAGTT
TATGTACAAATATCATAAAAAAAGAGAATCTTTTTAAGCAAGGATTTTCTTAACTTCTTCGGCGACAGCA
TCACCGACTTCGGTGGTACTGTTGGAACCACCTAAATCACCAGTTCTGATACCTGCATCCAAAACCTTTT
TAACTGCATCTTCAATGGCCTTACCTTCTTCAGGCAAGTTCAATGACAATTTCAACATCATTGCAGCAGA
CAAGATAGTGGCGATAGGGTTGACCTTATTCTTTGGCAAATCTGGAGCAGAACCGTGGCATGGTTCGTAC
AAACCAAATGCGGTGTTCTTGTCTGGCAAAGAGGCCAAGGACGCAGATGGCAACAAACCCAAGGAACCTG
GGATAACGGAGGCTTCATCGGAGATGATATCACCAAACATGTTGCTGGTGATTATAATACCATTTAGGTG
GGTTGGGTTCTTAACTAGGATCATGGCGGCAGAATCAATCAATTGATGTTGAACCTTCAATGTAGGGAAT
TCGTTCTTGATGGTTTCCTCCACAGTTTTTCTCCATAATCTTGAAGAGGCCAAAACATTAGCTTTATCCA
AGGACCAAATAGGCAATGGTGGCTCATGTTGTAGGGCCATGAAAGCGGCCATTCTTGTGATTCTTTGCAC
TTCTGGAACGGTGTATTGTTCACTATCCCAAGCGACACCATCACCATCGTCTTCCTTTCTCTTACCAAAG
TAAATACCTCCCACTAATTCTCTGACAACAACGAAGTCAGTACCTTTAGCAAATTGTGGCTTGATTGGAG
ATAAGTCTAAAAGAGAGTCGGATGCAAAGTTACATGGTCTTAAGTTGGCGTACAATTGAAGTTCTTTACG
GATTTTTAGTAAACCTTGTTCAGGTCTAACACTACCGGTACCCCATTTAGGACCACCCACAGCACCTAAC
AAAACGGCATCAGCCTTCTTGGAGGCTTCCAGCGCCTCATCTGGAAGTGGAACACCTGTAGCATCGATAG
CAGCACCACCAATTAAATGATTTTCGAAATCGAACTTGACATTGGAACGAACATCAGAAATAGCTTTAAG
AACCTTAATGGCTTCGGCTGTGATTTCTTGACCAACGTGGTCACCTGGCAAAACGACGATCTTCTTAGGG
GCAGACATTACAATGGTATATCCTTGAAATATATATAAAAAAAGGCGCCTTAGACCGCTCGGCCAAACAA
C
[91 nt withheld, positions 7669-7759]
A
[49 nt withheld, positions 7761-7809]
CCTTTGACGTTGGAGTCCACGTTCTTT
[37 nt withheld, positions 7837-7873]
ACCCTATCTCGGTCTATTCTTTTGATTTATAAGGGATTTTGCCGATTTCGGCCTATTGGTTAAAAAATGA
GCTGATTTAACAAAAATTTAACGCGAATTTTAACAAAATATTAACGCTTACAATTTCCTGATGCGGTATT
TTCTCCTTACGCATCTGTGCGGTATTTCACACCGCATAGGGTAATAACTGATATAATTAAATTGAAGCTC
TAATTTGTGAGTTTAGTATACATGCATTTACTTATAATACAGTTTTTTAGTTTTGCTGGCCGCATCTTCT
CAAATATGCTTCCCAGCCTGCTTTTCTGTAACGTTCACCCTCTACCTTAGCATCCCTTCCCTTTGCAAAT
AGTCCTCTTCCAACAATAATAATGTCAGATCCTGTAGAGACCACATCATCCACGGTTCTATACTGTTGAC
CCAATGCGTCTCCCTTGTCATCTAAACCCACACCGGGTGTCATAATCAACCAATCGTAACCTTCATCTCT
TCCACCCATGTCTCTTTGAGCAATAAAGCCGATAACAAAATCTTTGTCGCTCTTCGCAATGTCAACAGTA
CCCTTAGTATATTCTCCAGTAGATAGGGAGCCCTTGCATGACAATTCTGCTAACATCAAAAGGCCTCTAG
GTTCCTTTGTTACTTCTTCTGCCGCCTGCTTCAAACCGCTAACAATACCTGGGCCCACCACACCGTGTGC
ATTCGTAATGTCTGCCCATTCTGCTATTCTGTATACACCCGCAGAGTACTGCAATTTGACTGTATTACCA
ATGTCAGCAAATTTTCTGTCTTCGAAGAGTAAAAAATTGTACTTGGCGGATAATGCCTTTAGCGGCTTAA
CTGTGCCCTCCATGGAAAAATCAGTCAAGATATCCACATGTGTTTTTAGTAAACAAATTTTGGGACCTAA
TGCTTCAACTAACTCCAGTAATTCCTTGGTGGTACGAACATCCAATGAAGCACACAAGTTTGTTTGCTTT
TCGTGCATGATATTAAATAGCTTGGCAGCAACAGGACTAGGATGAGTAGCAGCACGTTCCTTATATGTAG
CTTTCGACATGATTTATCTTCGTTTCCTGCAGGTTTTTGTTCTGTGCAGTTGGGTTAAGAATACTGGGCA
ATTTCATGTTTCTTCAACACTACATATGCGTATATATACCAATCTAAGTCTGTGCTCCTTCCTTCGTTCT
TCCTTCTGTTCGGAGATTACCGAATCAAAAAAATTTCAAGGAAACCGAAATCAAAAAAAAGAATAAAAAA
AAAATGATGAATTGAAAAGGTGGTATGGTGCACTCTCAGTACAATCTGCTCTGATGCCGCATAGTTAAGC
CAGCCCCGACACCCGCCAACACCCGCTGACGCGCCCTGACGGGCTTGTCTGCTCCCGGCATCCGCTTACA
GACAAGCTGTGACCGTCTCCGGGAGCTGCATGTGTCAGAGGTTTTCACCGTCATCACCGAAACGCGCGA
